>Addgene plasmid #65570 | PAS503 (TJF066) | depositor partial sequence | sequence record 111325 | FadD V4F, W5L gene insert
TTGAAGAAGTTTCTTAACCGTTATCCCGCGGACGTTCCGACGGAGATCAACCCTGACCGTTATCAATCTC
TGGTAGATATGTTTGAGCAGTCGGTCGCGCGCTACGCCGATCAACCTGCGTTTGTGAATATGGGGGAGGT
AATGACCTTCCGCAAGCTGGAAGAACGCAGTCGCGCGTTTGCCGCTTATTTGCAACAAGGGTTGGGGCTG
AAGAAAGGCGATCGCGTTGCGTTGATGATGCCTAATTTATTGCAATATCCGGTGGCGCTGTTTGGCATTT
TGCGTGCCGGGATGATCGTCGTAAACGTTAACCCGTTGTATACCCCGCGTGAGCTAGAGCATCAGCTTAA
CGATAGCGGCGCATCGGCGATTGTTATCGTGTCTAACTTTGCTCACACACTGGAAAAAGTGGTTGATAAA
ACCGCCGTTCAGCACGTAATTCTGACCCGTATGGGCGATCAGCTATCTACGGCAAAAGGCACGGTAGTCA
ATTTCGTTGTTAAATACATCAAGCGTTTGGTGCCGAAATACCATCTGCCAGATGCCATTTCATTTCGTAG
CGCACTGCATAACGGCTACCGGATGCAGTACGTCAAACCCGAACTGGTGCCGGAAGATTTAGCTTTTCTG
CAATACACCGGCGGCACCACTGGTGTGGCGAAAGGCGCGATGCTGACTCACCGCAATATGCTGGCGAACC
TGGAACAGGTTAACGCGACCTATGGTCCGCTGTTGCATCCGGGCAAAGAGCTGGTGGTGACGGCGCTGCC
GCTGTATCACATTTTTGCCCTGACCATTAACTGCCTGCTGTTTATCGAACTGGGTGGGCAGAACCTGCTT
ATCACTAACCCGCGCGATATTCCAGGGTTGGTAAAAGAGTTAGCGAAATATCCGTTTACCGCTATCACGG
GCGTTAACACCTTGTTCAATGCGTTGCTGAACAATAAAGAGTTCCAGCAGCTGGATTTCTCCAGTCTGCA
TCTTTCCGCAGGCGGAGGGATGCCAGTGCAGCAAGTGGTGGCAGAGCGTTGGGTGAAACTGACAGGACAG
TATCTGCTGGAAGGCTATGGCCTTACCGAGTGTGCGCCGCTGGTCAGCGTTAACCCATATGATATTGATT
ATCATAGTGGAAGCATCGGTTTGCCGGTGCCGTCGACGGAAGCCAAACTGGTGGATGATGATGATAATGA
AGTACCACCGGGTCAACCGGGTGAGCTTTGTGTCAAAGGGCCGCAGGTGATGCTGGGTTACTGGCAGCGT
CCGGATGCTACAGATGAGATCATCAAAAATGGCTGGTTACACACCGGCGACATCGCGGTGATGGATGAAG
AAGGATTCCTGCGCATTGTCGATCGTAAAAAAGACATGATTCTGGTTTCCGGTTTTAACGTCTATCCCAA
CGAGATTGAAGATGTCGTCATGCAGCATCCCGGCGTACAGGAAGTCGCGGCTGTTGGCGTACCTTCCGGC
TCCAGTGGTGAAGCGGTGAAAATCTTCGTAGTGAAAAAAGATCCATCGCTTACCGAAGAGTCACTGGTGA
CCTTTTGCCGCCGTCAGCTCACGGGCTACAAAGTACCGAAGCTGGTGGAGTTTCGTGATGAGTTACCGAA
ATCTAACGTCGGAAAAATTTTGCGACGAGAATTACGTGACGAAGCGCGCGGCAAAGTGGACAATAAAGCC
TGA
