>Addgene plasmid #65570 | PAS503 (TJF066) | addgene partial sequence | sequence record 114897 | pBRrevBam 5'-GGTGATGTCGGCGATATAGG-3'
CCGGCCACGAATGCGTCCGGCGTAGAGGATCGAGATCGATCTCGATCCCGCGAAATTAATACGACTCACT
ATAGGGGAATTGTGAGCGGATAACAATTCCCCTCTAGAAATAATTTTGTTTAACTTTAAGAAGGAGATAT
ACCATGGCATTGAAGAAGTTTCTTAACCGTTATCCCGCGGACGTTCCGACGGAGATCAACCCTGACCGTT
ATCAATCTCTGGTAGATATGTTTGAGCAGTCGGTCGCGCGCTACGCCGATCAACCTGCGTTTGTGAATAT
GGGGGAGGTAATGACCTTCCGCAAGCTGGAAGAACGCAGTCGCGCGTTTGCCGCTTATTTGCAACAAGGG
TTGGGGCTGAAGAAAGGCGATCGCGTTGCGTTGATGATGCCTAATTTATTGCAATATCCGGTGGCGCTGT
TTGGCATTTTGCGTGCCGGGATGATCGTCGTAAACGTTAACCCGTTGTATACCCCGCGTGAGCTTGAGCA
TCAGCTTAACGATAGCGGCGCATCGGCGATTGTTATCGTGTCTAACTTTGCTCACACACTGGAAAAAGTG
GTTGATAAAACCGCCGTTCAGCACGTAATTCTGACCCGTATGGGCGATCAGCTATCTACGGCAAAAGGCA
CGGTAGTCAATTTCGTTGTTAAATACATCAAGCGTTTGGTGCCGAAATACCATCTGCCAGATGCCATTTC
ATTTCGTAGCGCACTGCATAACGGCTACCGGATGCAGTACGTCAAACCCGAACTGGTGCCGGAAGATTTA
GCTTTTCTGCAATACACCGGCGGCACCACTGGTGTGGCGAAAGGCGCGATGCTGACTCACCGCAATATGC
TGGCGAACCTGGAACAGGTTAACGC
