>Addgene plasmid #65570 | PAS503 (TJF066) | addgene partial sequence | sequence record 114899 | T7term 5'-GCTAGTTATTGCTCAGCGG-3'
TAGACGAGTCCATGTGCTGGCGTTCAAATTTCGCAGCAGCGGTTTCTTTACCAGACTCGAGGGTACCGAC
GTCAGCGATCGCGTGGCCGGCCGATATCCAATTGAGATCTGCCATATGTATATCTCCTTCTTATACTTAA
CTAATATACTAAGATGGGGAATTGTTATCCGCTCACAATTCCCCTATAGTGAGTCGTATTAATTTCGATT
ATGCGGCCGTGTACAATACGATTACTTTCTGTTCGACTTAAGCATTATGCGGCCGCAAGCTTGGATCCTC
ATTCATTCAGTGATGATGATGGTGATGAGAAGAACCTCAGGCTTTATTGTCCACTTTGCCGCGCGCTTCG
TCACGTAATTCTCGTCGCAAAATTTTTCCGACGTTAGATTTCGGTAACTCATCACGAAACTCCACCAGCT
TCGGTACTTTGTAGCCCGTGAGCTGACGGCGGCAAAAGGTCACCAGTGACTCTTCGGTAAGCGATGGATC
TTTTTTCACTACGAAGATTTTCACCGCTTCACCACTGGAGCCGGAAGGTACGCCAACAGCCGCGACTTCC
TGTACGCCAGGATGCTGCATGACGACATCTTCAATCTCGTTGGGATAGACGTTAAAACCGGAAACCAGAA
TCATGTCTTTTTTACGATCGACAATGCGCAGGAACCCTTCTTCATCCATCACCGCGATGTCGCCGGTGTG
TAACCAGCCATTTTTGATGATCTCATCTGTAGCATCCGGACGCTGCCAGTAACCCAGCATCACCTGCGGT
CCTTTGACACAAAGCTCACCCGGTTGACCCGGTGGTACTTCATTATCATCATCATCCACCAGTTTGGCTT
CCGTCGACGGCACCGGCAAACCGATGCTACCACTATGATAATCAATATCATATGGGTTAACGCTGACCAG
CGGCGCACACTCGGTAAGGCCATAGCCTTCCAGCAGATACTGTCCTGTCAGTTTCACCCAACGCTCTGCC
ACCACTTGCTGCACGGGCATCCCTCCGCCTGCGGAAAGATGCAAACTGGAGAAATCCAGCTGCTGGAACT
CCTTATTGTTCAGCCA
