[The description below was written by a language model from this plasmid's Addgene catalogue record.]
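Description:
PAS503 (TJF066) is a bacterial expression plasmid built on the Novagen pETDuet-1 backbone, a vector designed for T7-driven protein production in E. coli. It is about 7.1 kb in total, of which roughly 5.4 kb is backbone, and it is selected with ampicillin. The record lists it as high copy and propagated in the Mach1 cloning strain. No feature table is provided, so individual backbone elements such as the origin of replication or lacI are not documented here. pETDuet-1 is generally known as a dual-cassette vector carrying two T7 promoter/lac operator expression units, which allows co-expression of two genes.

The payload is a 1,683 bp insert encoding E. coli FadD, the acyl-CoA synthetase that activates free fatty acids to their CoA thioesters. This version carries two amino-terminal substitutions, V4F and W5L. The gene was inserted by restriction cloning between NcoI and HindIII and is expressed from a T7 promoter with a lac operator. Transcription therefore depends on T7 RNA polymerase supplied by the host and is repressed by LacI until induced, typically in a DE3 lysogen, although the record does not name an expression strain. The record does not state whether the protein carries an affinity tag, nor whether the cloning sites were retained.

The associated publication concerns improving FadD activity on medium-chain fatty acids, so this plasmid presumably serves to express and characterise one mutant variant from that work. The record gives no specific effect for the V4F, W5L substitutions.
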