Addgene plasmid #65570: PAS503 (TJF066)
Purpose: pETDuet-1 Containing FadD V4F, W5L
Depositing lab: Pamela Silver. Depositing organization: Harvard Medical School. Publication: Enhancement of E. coli acyl-CoA synthetase FadD activity on medium chain fatty acids. Ford TJ, Way JC. PeerJ. 2015 Jun 30;3:e1040. doi: 10.7717/peerj.1040. eCollection 2015. PubMed 26157619.
Backbone
  Vector backbone: pETDuet-1
  Backbone manufacturer: Novagen
  Backbone size w/o insert (bp): 5420
  Total vector size (bp): 7084
  Vector type: Bacterial Expression
Growth in bacteria
  Bacterial resistance: Ampicillin, 100 μg/mL
  Growth temperature: 37°C
  Growth strain: Mach1
  Copy number: High Copy
Gene/Insert
  Gene/Insert name: FadD with V4F, W5L mutations
  Species: E. coli
  Insert size (bp): 1683
  Mutation: V4F, W5L
  Promoter: T7 lacO
  Cloning method: Restriction Enzyme; 5′ cloning site NcoI (unknown if destroyed); 3′ cloning site HindIII (unknown if destroyed)
  Sequencing primers: 5′ ctcgatcccgcgaaattaatacg; 3′ CTTAAGCATTATGCGGCCGCAAG
Terms and licenses: Academic/Nonprofit Terms; Industry Terms: Not Available to Industry
How to cite: PAS503 (TJF066) was a gift from Pamela Silver (Addgene plasmid # 65570 ; http://n2t.net/addgene:65570 ; RRID:Addgene_65570)
